Addgene plasmid #170122: Circular 200,100 (mPCSK9)
Purpose: AAV vector carrying 2 copies of a guide RNA targeting the mouse PCSK9 mRNA, expressed from human and mouse U6 promoters
Depositing lab: Prashant Mali. Depositing organization: University of California, San Diego (UCSD). Publication: Efficient in vitro and in vivo RNA editing via recruitment of endogenous ADARs using circular guide RNAs. Katrekar D, Yen J, Xiang Y, Saha A, Meluzzi D, Savva Y, Mali P. Nat Biotechnol. 2022 Feb 10. pii: 10.1038/s41587-021-01171-4. doi: 10.1038/s41587-021-01171-4. PubMed 35145312.
Backbone
  Vector backbone: pZac2.1
  Backbone manufacturer: Addgene #78601
  Backbone size w/o insert (bp): 5700
  Total vector size (bp): 6000
  Vector type: Mammalian Expression, AAV
Growth in bacteria
  Bacterial resistance: Ampicillin, 100 μg/mL
  Growth temperature: 37°C
  Growth strain: NEB Stable
  Copy number: Unknown
Gene/Insert
  Gene/Insert name: Circular 200,100 guide RNA
  gRNA/shRNA sequence: GCCATCAGTCGCCGGTCCCAAGCCCGGATAAAATGGGAGGGGGCGGGAAACCGCCTAACCATGCCGACTGATGGCAGAAAAAAAAAACTTCCTGAAAGACAAATACACCCTAAGGCCTGAGAACTGAGGCCTTGCAGCGAGCATCCTCAGGTTCTGGTACACTGGAGCAGCTGGCCAGAGCCAGCCACAGCTTAATGTCTGATGGCAGAAAGCCAAGCACAGGCCCCCTGACCGTGAAGGAGGTGCTTCCATACACCAGGAATGGGTACCCAGGGTGAGACACCAAAAAAAAAACTGCCATCAGTCGGCGTGGACTGTAGAACACTGCCAATGCCGGTCCCAAGCCCGGATAAAAGTGGAGGGTACAGTCCACGC
  Species: M. musculus (mouse)
  Entrez Gene: Pcsk9 (a.k.a. AI415265, AI747682, FH3, HCHOLA3, Narc1, PC9)
  Promoter: Human U6 and mouse U6
  Cloning method: Gibson Cloning
  Sequencing primers: 5′ GACTATCATATGCTTACCGT
Terms and licenses: Academic/Nonprofit Terms; Industry Terms: Not Available to Industry
How to cite: Circular 200,100 (mPCSK9) was a gift from Prashant Mali (Addgene plasmid # 170122 ; http://n2t.net/addgene:170122 ; RRID:Addgene_170122)
