[The description below was written by a language model from this plasmid's Addgene catalogue record and pLannotate feature annotations shown in this document.]
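Description:
Circular 200,100 (mPCSK9) is an AAV transfer plasmid built on the pZac2.1 backbone for mammalian expression of a circular ADAR-recruiting guide RNA directed against mouse Pcsk9 mRNA. It is propagated in E. coli through a high-copy ColE1/pUC-type origin with ampicillin selection (AmpR under its own promoter). The backbone also carries an f1 origin and remnants of the lac region (lacZα and lacI fragments, lac promoter/operator). Two AAV2 inverted terminal repeats flank the payload, so that the intervening DNA can be packaged into recombinant AAV particles. The catalogue lists a total size of about 6,000 bp, whereas the sequenced record is 6,867 nt.

Between the ITRs are two guide RNA cassettes, one driven by the human U6 promoter and one by the mouse U6 promoter, both RNA polymerase III promoters suited to small RNA expression. Using two different U6 promoters gives two copies of the guide without duplicating the same promoter sequence. Each cassette is annotated with a twister-P3 ribozyme fragment. In designs of this kind, flanking self-cleaving ribozymes trim the transcript to leave ends that cellular ligase activity can join, producing a circular RNA that resists exonucleases. The name presumably refers to the antisense length and the position of the editing mismatch, although the record does not define it. A separate reporter unit consists of the CMV enhancer/promoter, a chimeric intron, mCherry, a WPRE fragment and the bGH polyadenylation signal, which marks transfected or transduced cells in red. According to the associated publication title, the construct is used for in vitro and in vivo RNA editing by recruiting endogenous ADAR enzymes to the target transcript.
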