Features (pLannotate 1.2.2; 21 found; start..end, strand, type, name):
    505..571     -  ncRNA          twister-P3 (fragment): Accession: RF03154 - type-P3 twister ribozyme
    580..893     -  promoter       U6 promoter: RNA polymerase III promoter for mouse U6 snRNA (Das et al., 1988)
   1227..1293    -  ncRNA          twister-P3 (fragment): Accession: RF03154 - type-P3 twister ribozyme
   1307..1547    -  promoter       U6 promoter: RNA polymerase III promoter for human U6 snRNA
   1549..1756    -  polyA_signal   bGH poly(A) signal: bovine growth hormone polyadenylation signal
   1770..2311    -  misc_feature   WPRE (fragment): woodchuck hepatitis virus posttranscriptional regulatory element
   2331..3038    -  CDS            mCherry: mCherry is a basic (constitutively fluorescent) red fluorescent protein published in 2004, derived from Discosoma sp.. It is reported to be a very rapidly-maturing monomer with low acid sensitivity.
   3067..3199    -  intron         chimeric intron: chimera between introns from human β-globin and immunoglobulin heavy chain genes
   3252..3455    -  promoter       CMV promoter: human cytomegalovirus (CMV) immediate early promoter
   3456..3759    -  enhancer       CMV enhancer: human cytomegalovirus immediate early enhancer
   3900..4030    +  repeat_region  AAV2 ITR (fragment): inverted terminal repeat of adeno-associated virus serotype 2 inverted
   4091..4107    -  protein_bind   lac operator: The lac repressor binds to the lac operator to inhibit transcription in E. coli. This inhibition can be relieved by adding lactose or isopropyl-β-D-thiogalactopyranoside (IPTG). lac repressor encoded by lacI
   4115..4145    -  promoter       lac promoter: promoter for the E. coli lac operon
   4160..4181    -  protein_bind   CAP binding site: CAP binding activates transcription in the presence of cAMP. E. coli catabolite activator protein
   4194..4286    -  CDS            lacI (fragment): lac repressor; lacI; The lac repressor binds to the lac operator to inhibit transcription in E. coli. This inhibition can be relieved by adding lactose or isopropyl-β-D-thiogalactopyranoside (IPTG).
   4469..5057    -  rep_origin     ori: high-copy-number ColE1/pMB1/pBR322/pUC origin of replication
   5228..6088    -  CDS            AmpR: β-lactamase; bla; confers resistance to ampicillin, carbenicillin, and related antibiotics
   6089..6193    -  promoter       AmpR promoter: bla
   6246..6674    -  rep_origin     f1 ori (sequence partly withheld): f1 bacteriophage origin of replication; arrow indicates direction of (+) strand synthesis
   6679..6836    -  CDS            lacZα (fragment): LacZα fragment of β-galactosidase; lacZ fragment
   6850..113     -  repeat_region  AAV2 ITR (fragment) (across the origin): inverted terminal repeat of adeno-associated virus serotype 2 inverted
>Addgene plasmid #170122 | Circular 200,100 (mPCSK9) | addgene full sequence | sequence record 337255 | Addgene NGS Result
CACTGAGGCCGCCCGGGCAAAGCCCGGGCGTCGGGCGACCTTTGGTCGCCCGGCCTCAGTGAGCGAGCGA
GCGCGCAGAGAGGGAGTGGCCAACTCCATCACTAGGGGTTCCTTGTAGTTAATGATTAACCCGCCATGCT
ACTTATCTACGTAGCCATGCTCTAGGAAGATCCTTATCGGGAATTCGCCCTTAACTAAAAAGCGTGGACT
GTACCCTCCACTTTTATCCGGGCTTGGGACCGGCATTGGCAGTGTTCTACAGTCCACGCCGACTGATGGC
AGTTTTTTTTTTGGTGTCTCACCCTGGGTACCCATTCCTGGTGTATGGAAGCACCTCCTTCACGGTCAGG
GGGCCTGTGCTTGGCTTTCTGCCATCAGACATTAAGCTGTGGCTGGCTCTGGCCAGCTGCTCCAGTGTAC
CAGAACCTGAGGATGCTCGCTGCAAGGCCTCAGTTCTCAGGCCTTAGGGTGTATTTGTCTTTCAGGAAGT
TTTTTTTTTCTGCCATCAGTCGGCATGGTTAGGCGGTTTCCCGCCCCCTCCCATTTTATCCGGGCTTGGG
ACCGGCGACTGATGGCCCAAACAAGGCTTTTCTCCAAGGGATATTTATAGTCTCAAAACACACAATTACT
TTACAGTTAGGGTGAGTTTCCTTTTGTGCTGTTTTTTAAAATAATAATTTAGTATTTGTATCTCTTATAG
AAATCCAAGCCTATCATGTAAAATGTAGCTAGTATTAAAAAGAACAGATTATCTGTCTTTTATCGCACAT
TAAGCCTCTATAGTTACTAGGAAATATTATATGCAAATTAACCGGGGCAGGGGAGTAGCCGAGCTTCTCC
CACAAGTCTGTGCGAGGGGGCCGGCGCGGGCCTAGAGATGGCGGCGTCGGATCTATCTGAGACTGGGCGA
CTCAGTACGAAAAAAGCGTGGACTGTACCCTCCACTTTTATCCGGGCTTGGGACCGGCATTGGCAGTGTT
CTACAGTCCACGCCGACTGATGGCAGTTTTTTTTTGGTGTCTCACCCTGGGTACCCATTCCTGGTGTATG
GAAGCACCTCCTTCACGGTCAGGGGGCCTGTGCTTGGCTTTCTGCCATCAGACATTAAGCTGTGGCTGGC
TCTGGCCAGCTGCTCCAGTGTACCAGAACCTGAGGATGCTCGCTGCAAGGCCTCAGTTCTCAGGCCTTAG
GGTGTATTTGTCTTTCAGGAAGTTTTTTTTTCTGCCATCAGTCGGCATGGTTAGGCGGTTTCCCGCCCCC
TCCCATTTTATCCGGGCTTGGGACCGGCGACTGATGGCGGTGTTTCGTCCTTTCCACAAGATATATAAAG
CCAAGAAATCGAAATACTTTCAAGTTACGGTAAGCATATGATAGTCCATTTTAAAACATAATTTTAAAAC
TGCAAACTACCCAAGAAATTATTACTTTCTACGTCACGTATTTTGTACTAATATCTTTGTGTTTACAGTC
AAATTAATTCTAATTATCTCTCTAACAGCCTTGTATCGTATATGCAAATATGAAGGAATCATGGGAAATA
GGCCCTCGTCCCCAGCATGCCTGCTATTGTCTTCCCAATCCTCCCCCTTGCTGTCCTGCCCCACCCCACC
CCCCAGAATAGAATGACACCTACTCAGACAATGCGATGCAATTTCCTCATTTTATTAGGAAAGGACAGTG
GGAGTGGCACCTTCCAGGGTCAAGGAAGGCACGGGGGAGGGGCAAACAACAGATGGCTGGCAACTAGAAG
GCACAGTCGAGGCAGATCTCGAAGACGCGGAAGAGGCCGCAGAGCCGGCAGCAGGCCGCGGGAAGGAAGG
TCCGCTGGATTGAGGGCCGAAGGGACGTAGCAGAAGGACGTCCCGCGCAGAATCCAGGTGGCAACACAGG
CGAGCAGCCAAGGAAAGGACGATGATTTCCCCGACAACACCACGGAATTGTCAGTGCCCAACAGCCGAGC
CCCTGTCCAGCAGCGGGCAAGGCAGGCGGCGATGAGTTCCGCCGTGGCAATAGGGAGGGGGAAAGCGAAA
GTCCCGGAAAGGAGCTGACAGGTGGTGGCAATGCCCCAACCAGTGGGGGTTGCGTCAGCAAACACAGTGC
ACACCACGCCACGTTGCCTGACAACGGGCCACAACTCCTCATAAAGAGACAGCAACCAGGATTTATACAA
GGAGGAGAAAATGAAAGCCATACGGGAAGCAATAGCATGATACAAAGGCATTAAAGCAGCGTATCCACAT
AGCGTAAAAGGAGCAACATAGTTAAGAATACCAGTCAATCTTTCACAAATTTTGTAATCCAGAGGTTGAT
TGGATCCAAGCTCCGGTTTACTTGTACAGCTCGTCCATGCCGCCGGTGGAGTGGCGGCCCTCGGCGCGTT
CGTACTGTTCCACGATGGTGTAGTCCTCGTTGTGGGAGGTGATGTCCAACTTGATGTTGACGTTGTAGGC
TCCGGGCAGCTGCACGGGCTTCTTGGCCTTGTAGGTGGTCTTGACCTCAGCGTCGTAGTGGCCGCCGTCC
TTCAGCTTCAGCCTCTGCTTGATCTCGCCCTTCAGAGCGCCGTCCTCGGGGTACATCCGCTCGGAGGAGG
CCTCCCAGCCCATGGTCTTCTTCTGCATTACGGGGCCGTCGGAGGGGAAGTTGGTGCCGCGCAGCTTCAC
CTTGTAGATGAACTCGCCGTCCTGCAGGGAGGAGTCCTGGGTCACGGTCACCACGCCGCCGTCCTCGAAG
TTCATCACGCGCTCCCACTTGAAGCCCTCGGGGAAGGACAGCTTCAAGTAGTCGGGGATGTCGGCGGGGT
GCTTCACGTAGGCCTTGGAGCCGTACATGAACTGAGGGGACAGGATGTCCCAGGCGAAGGGCAGGGGGCC
ACCCTTGGTCACCTTCAGCTTGGCGGTCTGGGTGCCCTCGTAGGGGCGGCCCTCGCCCTCGCCCTCGATC
TCGAACTCGTGGCCGTTCACGGAGCCCTCCATGTGCACCTTGAAGCGCATGAACTCCTTGATGATGGCCA
TGTTATCCTCCTCGCCCTTGCTCACCATGGTGGCGGCGCTAGGGCCGCCTGGACACCTGTGGAGAGAAAG
GCAAAGTGGATGTCAGTAAGACCAATAGGTGCCTATCAGAAACGCAAGAGTCTTCTCTGTCTCGACAAGC
CCAGTTTCTATTGGTCTCCTTAAACCTGTCTTGTAACCTTGATACTTACCTGCCCAGTGCCTCACGACCA
ACTTCTGCAGGATCTGACGGTTCACTAAACCAGCTCTGCTTATATAGACCTCCCACCGTACACGCCTACC
GCCCATTTGCGTCAATGGGGCGGAGTTGTTACGACATTTTGGAAAGTCCCGTTGATTTTGGTGCCAAAAC
AAACTCCCATTGACGTCAATGGGGTGGAGACTTGGAAATCCCCGTGAGTCAAACCGCTATCCACGCCCAT
TGATGTACTGCCAAAACCGCATCACCATGGTAATAGCGATGACTAATACGTAGATGTACTGCCAAGTAGG
AAAGTCCCATAAGGTCATGTACTGGGCATAATGCCAGGCGGGCCATTTACCGTCATTGACGTCAATAGGG
GGCGTACTTGGCATATGATACACTTGATGTACTGCCAAGTGGGCAGTTTACCGTAAATACTCCACCCATT
GACGTCAATGGAAAGTCCCTATTGGCGTTACTATGGGAACATACGTCATTATTGACGTCAATGGGCGGGG
GTCGTTGGGCGGTCAGCCAGGCGGGCCATTTACCGTAAGTTATGTAACGCGGAACTCCATATATGGGCTA
TGAACTAATGACCCCGTAATTGATTACTATTAATAACTAGCTAGCTTAAGGGCGAATTCCGATCTTCCTA
GAGCATGGCTACGTAGATAAGTAGCATGGCGGGTTAATCATTAACTACAAGGAACCCCTAGTGATGGAGT
TGGCCACTCCCTCTCTGCGCGCTCGCTCGCTCACTGAGGCCGGGCGACCAAAGGTCGCCCGACGCCCGGG
CTTTGCCCGGGCGGCCTCAGTGAGCGAGCGAGCGCGCAGCCTAATTAAGGCCTTAATTAAATCTGGCGTA
ATCATGGTCATAGCTGTTTCCTGTGTGAAATTGTTATCCGCTCACAATTCCACACAACATACGAGCCGGA
AGCATAAAGTGTAAAGCCTGGGGTGCCTAATGAGTGAGCTAACTCACATTAATTGCGTTGCGCTCACTGC
CCGCTTTCCAGTCGGGAAACCTGTCGTGCCAGCTGCATTAATGAATCGGCCAACGCGCGGGGAGAGGCGG
TTTGCGTATTGGGCGCTCTTCCGCTTCCTCGCTCACTGACTCGCTGCGCTCGGTCGTTCGGCTGCGGCGA
GCGGTATCAGCTCACTCAAAGGCGGTAATACGGTTATCCACAGAATCAGGGGATAACGCAGGAAAGAACA
TGTGAGCAAAAGGCCAGCAAAAGGCCAGGAACCGTAAAAAGGCCGCGTTGCTGGCGTTTTTCCATAGGCT
CCGCCCCCCTGACGAGCATCACAAAAATCGACGCTCAAGTCAGAGGTGGCGAAACCCGACAGGACTATAA
AGATACCAGGCGTTTCCCCCTGGAAGCTCCCTCGTGCGCTCTCCTGTTCCGACCCTGCCGCTTACCGGAT
ACCTGTCCGCCTTTCTCCCTTCGGGAAGCGTGGCGCTTTCTCATAGCTCACGCTGTAGGTATCTCAGTTC
GGTGTAGGTCGTTCGCTCCAAGCTGGGCTGTGTGCACGAACCCCCCGTTCAGCCCGACCGCTGCGCCTTA
TCCGGTAACTATCGTCTTGAGTCCAACCCGGTAAGACACGACTTATCGCCACTGGCAGCAGCCACTGGTA
ACAGGATTAGCAGAGCGAGGTATGTAGGCGGTGCTACAGAGTTCTTGAAGTGGTGGCCTAACTACGGCTA
CACTAGAAGAACAGTATTTGGTATCTGCGCTCTGCTGAAGCCAGTTACCTTCGGAAAAAGAGTTGGTAGC
TCTTGATCCGGCAAACAAACCACCGCTGGTAGCGGTGGTTTTTTTGTTTGCAAGCAGCAGATTACGCGCA
GAAAAAAAGGATCTCAAGAAGATCCTTTGATCTTTTCTACGGGGTCTGACGCTCAGTGGAACGAAAACTC
ACGTTAAGGGATTTTGGTCATGAGATTATCAAAAAGGATCTTCACCTAGATCCTTTTAAATTAAAAATGA
AGTTTTAAATCAATCTAAAGTATATATGAGTAAACTTGGTCTGACAGTTACCAATGCTTAATCAGTGAGG
CACCTATCTCAGCGATCTGTCTATTTCGTTCATCCATAGTTGCCTGACTCCCCGTCGTGTAGATAACTAC
GATACGGGAGGGCTTACCATCTGGCCCCAGTGCTGCAATGATACCGCGAGACCCACGCTCACCGGCTCCA
GATTTATCAGCAATAAACCAGCCAGCCGGAAGGGCCGAGCGCAGAAGTGGTCCTGCAACTTTATCCGCCT
CCATCCAGTCTATTAATTGTTGCCGGGAAGCTAGAGTAAGTAGTTCGCCAGTTAATAGTTTGCGCAACGT
TGTTGCCATTGCTACAGGCATCGTGGTGTCACGCTCGTCGTTTGGTATGGCTTCATTCAGCTCCGGTTCC
CAACGATCAAGGCGAGTTACATGATCCCCCATGTTGTGCAAAAAAGCGGTTAGCTCCTTCGGTCCTCCGA
TCGTTGTCAGAAGTAAGTTGGCCGCAGTGTTATCACTCATGGTTATGGCAGCACTGCATAATTCTCTTAC
TGTCATGCCATCCGTAAGATGCTTTTCTGTGACTGGTGAGTACTCAACCAAGTCATTCTGAGAATAGTGT
ATGCGGCGACCGAGTTGCTCTTGCCCGGCGTCAATACGGGATAATACCGCGCCACATAGCAGAACTTTAA
AAGTGCTCATCATTGGAAAACGTTCTTCGGGGCGAAAACTCTCAAGGATCTTACCGCTGTTGAGATCCAG
TTCGATGTAACCCACTCGTGCACCCAACTGATCTTCAGCATCTTTTACTTTCACCAGCGTTTCTGGGTGA
GCAAAAACAGGAAGGCAAAATGCCGCAAAAAAGGGAATAAGGGCGACACGGAAATGTTGAATACTCATAC
TCTTCCTTTTTCAATATTATTGAAGCATTTATCAGGGTTATTGTCTCATGAGCGGATACATATTTGAATG
TATTTAGAAAAATAAACAAATAGGGGTTCCGCGCACATTTCCCCGAAAAGTGCCACCTAAATTGTAAGCG
TTAATATTTTGTTAAAATTCGCGTTAAATTTTTGTTAAATCAGCTCATTTTTTAACCAATAGGCCGAAAT
CGGCAAAATCCCTTATAAATCAAAAGAATAGACCGAGATAGGGT
[37 nt withheld, positions 6345-6381]
AAAGAACGTGGACTCCAACGTCAAAGG
[49 nt withheld, positions 6409-6457]
T
[91 nt withheld, positions 6459-6549]
G
[124 nt withheld, positions 6551-6674]
CCCATTCGCCATTCAGGCTGCGCAACTGTTGGGAAGGGCGATCGGTGCGGGCCTCTTCGCTATTACGCCA
GCTGGCGAAAGGGGGATGTGCTGCAAGGCGATTAAGTTGGGTAACGCCAGGGTTTTCCCAGTCACGACGT
TGTAAAACGACGGCCAGTGAATTAGGTTAATTAAGGCTGCGCGCTCGCTCGCT
